Addgene plasmid #141965: TFORF2194
Purpose: Lentiviral vector for overexpressing transcription factor ORFs with unique 24-bp barcodes. Barcodes facilitate identification of transcription factors in pooled screens.
Depositing lab: Feng Zhang. Depositing organization: Broad Institute. Publication: A transcription factor atlas of directed differentiation. Joung J, Ma S, Tay T, Geiger-Schuller KR, Kirchgatterer PC, Verdine VK, Guo B, Arias-Garcia MA, Allen WE, Singh A, Kuksenko O, Abudayyeh OO, Gootenberg JS, Fu Z, Macrae RK, Buenrostro JD, Regev A, Zhang F. Cell. 2023 Jan 5;186(1):209-229.e26. doi: 10.1016/j.cell.2022.11.026. PubMed 36608654.
Backbone
  Vector backbone: pLX_TRC317
  Backbone manufacturer: Broad Institute Genetic Perturbation Platform
  Backbone size w/o insert (bp): 8264
  Vector type: Mammalian Expression, Lentiviral
  Selectable markers: Puromycin
Growth in bacteria
  Bacterial resistance: Ampicillin, 100 μg/mL
  Growth temperature: 37°C
  Growth strain: NEB Stable
  Copy number: High Copy
Gene/Insert
  Gene/Insert name: TFAM
  Species: H. sapiens (human)
  Insert size (bp): 746
  Entrez Gene: TFAM (a.k.a. MTDPS15, MTTF1, MTTFA, TCF6, TCF6L1, TCF6L2, TCF6L3)
  Promoter: EF1a
  Cloning method: Unknown
  Sequencing primers: 5′ GGGTGGAGACTGAAGTTAGGCCAG; 3′ CACATAGCGTAAAAGGAGCAACATAG
Terms and licenses: Academic/Nonprofit Terms; Industry Terms: Not Available to Industry
Depositor comments: NM_001270782,ENST00000373895 . The transcription factor ORF portion of this plasmid was synthesized by Genewiz. Please test multiple small colonies in case of plasmid recombination. To make this collection available in a timely manner, a portion of this collection was not fully sequenced by Addgene. If an Addgene verified full plasmid sequence is not available, please contact us prior to placing an order to request the full sequence.
How to cite: TFORF2194 was a gift from Feng Zhang (Addgene plasmid # 141965 ; http://n2t.net/addgene:141965 ; RRID:Addgene_141965)
