[The description below was written by a language model from this plasmid's Addgene catalogue record and pLannotate feature annotations shown in this document.]
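Description:
TFORF2194 is a lentiviral mammalian expression plasmid built on the pLX_TRC317 backbone and carrying the human TFAM open reading frame. It belongs to a barcoded transcription factor ORF collection. The sequenced plasmid is about 9 kb. It is propagated in E. coli through a high-copy ColE1/pUC-type origin with ampicillin selection (AmpR), and it also retains an f1 origin and residual lac and T7/T3 cloning-vector elements. The depositor warns that the plasmid can recombine, as is common for LTR-containing plasmids, and a recombination-tolerant growth strain is listed.

The viral cassette has a third-generation, self-inactivating layout. An RSV promoter drives a truncated HIV-1 5' LTR, followed by the Ψ packaging signal with a gag fragment, the RRE for Rev-dependent nuclear export, a cPPT/CTS, and a ΔU3 3' LTR followed by an SV40 poly(A) signal. Within this unit, an SV40 early promoter and origin region expresses puromycin N-acetyltransferase for selecting transduced cells. Downstream, the strong constitutive EF-1α promoter drives TFAM, the mitochondrial transcription factor that helps recruit the mitochondrial RNA polymerase to mtDNA promoters. The depositor comments cite a specific RefSeq and Ensembl transcript isoform for the synthesized ORF. A WPRE after the ORF enhances transcript expression.

According to the record, each construct in the collection carries a unique 24-bp barcode, which is not annotated in the feature table. The barcode lets the overexpressed factor be identified in pooled screens, such as screens for transcription factors that direct cell differentiation. A short U6 promoter match between the ORF and the WPRE is only a fragment.
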