Features (pLannotate 1.2.2; 31 found; start..end, strand, type, name):
      5..231     +  promoter       RSV promoter: Rous sarcoma virus enhancer/promoter
    232..412     +  LTR            5' LTR (truncated): truncated 5' long terminal repeat (LTR) from HIV-1
    459..584     +  misc_feature   HIV-1 Ψ: packaging signal of human immunodeficiency virus type 1
    568..931     +  CDS            HIV-1 gag (fragment): gag protein from human immunodeficiency virus 1; gag
   1077..1310    +  misc_feature   RRE: The Rev response element (RRE) of HIV-1 allows for Rev-dependent mRNA export from the nucleus to the cytoplasm.
   1687..1713    +  CDS            Rev (fragment): human immunodeficiency virus 1 (HIV-1) Rev protein; rev; enhances nuclear export of unspliced and incompletely spliced viral mRNAs
   1720..1743    +  promoter       SV40 promoter (fragment): SV40 early promoter
   1744..1815    +  promoter       SV40 promoter (fragment): SV40 enhancer and early promoter
   1839..1974    +  rep_origin     SV40 ori: SV40 origin of replication
   2020..2616    +  CDS            PuroR (fragment): puromycin N-acetyltransferase; pac from Streptomyces; confers resistance to puromycin
   2665..2782    +  misc_feature   cPPT/CTS: central polypurine tract and central termination sequence of HIV-1
   2847..2913    +  CDS            small t antigen (fragment): SV40 (simian virus 40) small t antigen
   2920..4098    +  promoter       EF-1α promoter: strong constitutive promoter for human elongation factor EF-1α
   4115..4756    +  CDS            TFAM (fragment): TFAM_HUMAN - Also known as TCF6, TCF6L2. Experimental evidence at protein level: Swiss-Prot protein existence level 1. Binds to the mitochondrial light strand promoter and functions in mitochondrial transcription regulation (PubMed:29445193, PubMed:32183942). Component of the mitochondrial transcription initiation complex, composed at least of TFB2M, TFAM and POLRMT that is required for basal transcription of mitochondrial DNA (PubMed:29149603). In this complex, TFAM recruits POLRMT to a specific promoter whereas TFB2M induces structural changes in POLRMT to enable promoter opening and trappin
   4772..4825    +  promoter       U6 promoter (fragment): RNA polymerase III promoter for human U6 snRNA
   4867..5455    +  misc_feature   WPRE: woodchuck hepatitis virus posttranscriptional regulatory element
   5506..5525    +  misc_feature   cPPT/CTS (fragment): central polypurine tract and central termination sequence of HIV-1
   5527..5760    +  LTR            3' LTR (ΔU3): self-inactivating 3' long terminal repeat (LTR) from HIV-1
   5838..5959    +  polyA_signal   SV40 poly(A) signal: SV40 polyadenylation signal
   5999..6134    +  rep_origin     SV40 ori: SV40 origin of replication
   6155..6173    -  promoter       T7 promoter: promoter for bacteriophage T7 RNA polymerase
   6181..6336    +  CDS            lacZα (fragment): LacZα fragment of β-galactosidase; lacZ fragment
   6341..6769    +  rep_origin     f1 ori (sequence partly withheld): f1 bacteriophage origin of replication; arrow indicates direction of (+) strand synthesis
   6822..6926    +  promoter       AmpR promoter: bla
   6927..7787    +  CDS            AmpR: β-lactamase; bla; confers resistance to ampicillin, carbenicillin, and related antibiotics
   7958..8546    +  rep_origin     ori: high-copy-number ColE1/pMB1/pBR322/pUC origin of replication
   8729..8821    +  CDS            lacI (fragment): lac repressor; lacI; The lac repressor binds to the lac operator to inhibit transcription in E. coli. This inhibition can be relieved by adding lactose or isopropyl-β-D-thiogalactopyranoside (IPTG).
   8834..8855    +  protein_bind   CAP binding site: CAP binding activates transcription in the presence of cAMP. E. coli catabolite activator protein
   8870..8900    +  promoter       lac promoter: promoter for the E. coli lac operon
   8908..8924    +  protein_bind   lac operator: The lac repressor binds to the lac operator to inhibit transcription in E. coli. This inhibition can be relieved by adding lactose or isopropyl-β-D-thiogalactopyranoside (IPTG). lac repressor encoded by lacI
   8969..8987    +  promoter       T3 promoter: promoter for bacteriophage T3 RNA polymerase
>Addgene plasmid #141965 | TFORF2194 | addgene full sequence | sequence record 395880 | Addgene NGS Result
TTAATGTAGTCTTATGCAATACTCTTGTAGTCTTGCAACATGGTAACGATGAGTTAGCAACATGCCTTAC
AAGGAGAGAAAAAGCACCGTGCATGCCGATTGGTGGAAGTAAGGTGGTACGATCGTGCCTTATTAGGAAG
GCAACAGACGGGTCTGACATGGATTGGACGAACCACTGAATTGCCGCATTGCAGAGATATTGTATTTAAG
TGCCTAGCTCGATACATAAACGGGTCTCTCTGGTTAGACCAGATCTGAGCCTGGGAGCTCTCTGGCTAAC
TAGGGAACCCACTGCTTAAGCCTCAATAAAGCTTGCCTTGAGTGCTTCAAGTAGTGTGTGCCCGTCTGTT
GTGTGACTCTGGTAACTAGAGATCCCTCAGACCCTTTTAGTCAGTGTGGAAAATCTCTAGCAGTGGCGCC
CGAACAGGGACTTGAAAGCGAAAGGGAAACCAGAGGAGCTCTCTCGACGCAGGACTCGGCTTGCTGAAGC
GCGCACGGCAAGAGGCGAGGGGCGGCGACTGGTGAGTACGCCAAAAATTTTGACTAGCGGAGGCTAGAAG
GAGAGAGATGGGTGCGAGAGCGTCAGTATTAAGCGGGGGAGAATTAGATCGCGATGGGAAAAAATTCGGT
TAAGGCCAGGGGGAAAGAAAAAATATAAATTAAAACATATAGTATGGGCAAGCAGGGAGCTAGAACGATT
CGCAGTTAATCCTGGCCTGTTAGAAACATCAGAAGGCTGTAGACAAATACTGGGACAGCTACAACCATCC
CTTCAGACAGGATCAGAAGAACTTAGATCATTATATAATACAGTAGCAACCCTCTATTGTGTGCATCAAA
GGATAGAGATAAAAGACACCAAGGAAGCTTTAGACAAGATAGAGGAAGAGCAAAACAAAAGTAAGACCAC
CGCACAGCAAGCGGCCGCTGATCTTCAGACCTGGAGGAGGAGATATGAGGGACAATTGGAGAAGTGAATT
ATATAAATATAAAGTAGTAAAAATTGAACCATTAGGAGTAGCACCCACCAAGGCAAAGAGAAGAGTGGTG
CAGAGAGAAAAAAGAGCAGTGGGAATAGGAGCTTTGTTCCTTGGGTTCTTGGGAGCAGCAGGAAGCACTA
TGGGCGCAGCGTCAATGACGCTGACGGTACAGGCCAGACAATTATTGTCTGGTATAGTGCAGCAGCAGAA
CAATTTGCTGAGGGCTATTGAGGCGCAACAGCATCTGTTGCAACTCACAGTCTGGGGCATCAAGCAGCTC
CAGGCAAGAATCCTGGCTGTGGAAAGATACCTAAAGGATCAACAGCTCCTGGGGATTTGGGGTTGCTCTG
GAAAACTCATTTGCACCACTGCTGTGCCTTGGAATGCTAGTTGGAGTAATAAATCTCTGGAACAGATTTG
GAATCACACGACCTGGATGGAGTGGGACAGAGAAATTAACAATTACACAAGCTTAATACACTCCTTAATT
GAAGAATCGCAAAACCAGCAAGAAAAGAATGAACAAGAATTATTGGAATTAGATAAATGGGCAAGTTTGT
GGAATTGGTTTAACATAACAAATTGGCTGTGGTATATAAAATTATTCATAATGATAGTAGGAGGCTTGGT
AGGTTTAAGAATAGTTTTTGCTGTACTTTCTATAGTGAATAGAGTTAGGCAGGGATATTCACCATTATCG
TTTCAGACCCACCTCCCAACCCCGAGGGGACCCATGCATTGCATCTCAATTAGTCAGCAACCAGGTGTGG
AAAGTCCCCAGGCTCCCCAGCAGGCAGAAGTATGCAAAGCATGCGTCTCAATTAGTCAGCAACCATAGTC
CCGCCCCTAACTCCGCCCATCCCGCCCCTAACTCCGCCCAGTTCCGCCCATTCTCCGCCCCATGGCTGAC
TAATTTTTTTTATTTATGCAGAGGCCGAGGCCGCCTCGGCCTCTGAGCTATTCCAGAAGTAGTGAGGAGG
CTTTTTTGGAGGCCTAGGCTTTTGCAAAAAGCTTTCTAGAGGTACCACCGGAGCTTACCATGACCGAGTA
CAAGCCCACGGTGCGCCTCGCCACCCGCGACGACGTCCCCAGGGCCGTACGCACCCTCGCCGCCGCGTTC
GCCGACTACCCCGCCACGCGCCACACCGTCGATCCGGACCGCCACATCGAGCGGGTCACCGAGCTGCAAG
AACTCTTCCTCACGCGCGTCGGGCTCGACATCGGCAAGGTGTGGGTCGCGGACGACGGCGCCGCCGTGGC
GGTCTGGACCACGCCGGAGAGCGTCGAAGCGGGGGCGGTGTTCGCCGAGATCGGCCCGCGCATGGCCGAG
TTGAGCGGTTCCCGGCTGGCCGCGCAGCAACAGATGGAAGGCCTCCTGGCGCCGCACCGGCCCAAGGAGC
CCGCGTGGTTCCTGGCCACCGTCGGCGTCTCGCCCGACCACCAGGGCAAGGGTCTGGGCAGCGCCGTCGT
GCTCCCCGGAGTGGAGGCGGCCGAGCGCGCCGGGGTGCCCGCCTTCCTGGAGACCTCCGCGCCCCGCAAC
CTCCCCTTCTACGAGCGGCTCGGCTTCACCGTCACCGCCGACGTCGAGGTGCCCGAAGGACCGCGCACCT
GGTGCATGACCCGCAAGCCCGGTGCCAGTTAACGAATTCTAGATCTTGAGACAAATGGCAGTATTCATCC
ACAATTTTAAAAGAAAAGGGGGGATTGGGGGGTACAGTGCAGGGGAAAGAATAGTAGACATAATAGCAAC
AGACATACAAACTAAAGAATTACAAAAACAAATTACAAAAATTCAAAATTTTCGGGTTTATTACAGGGAC
AGCAGAGATCCACTTTGGCGCCGGCTCGAGGCCTGCAGGTGCAAAGATGGATAAAGTTTTAAACAGAGAG
GAATCTTTGCAGCTAATGGACCTTCTAGGTCTTGAAAGGAGTGGGAATTGGCTCCGGTGCCCGTCAGTGG
GCAGAGCGCACATCGCCCACAGTCCCCGAGAAGTTGGGGGGAGGGGTCGGCAATTGAACCGGTGCCTAGA
GAAGGTGGCGCGGGGTAAACTGGGAAAGTGATGTCGTGTACTGGCTCCGCCTTTTTCCCGAGGGTGGGGG
AGAACCGTATATAAGTGCAGTAGTCGCCGTGAACGTTCTTTTTCGCAACGGGTTTGCCGCCAGAACACAG
GTAAGTGCCGTGTGTGGTTCCCGCGGGCCTGGCCTCTTTACGGGTTATGGCCCTTGCGTGCCTTGAATTA
CTTCCACCTGGCTGCAGTACGTGATTCTTGATCCCGAGCTTCGGGTTGGAAGTGGGTGGGAGAGTTCGAG
GCCTTGCGCTTAAGGAGCCCCTTCGCCTCGTGCTTGAGTTGAGGCCTGGCCTGGGCGCTGGGGCCGCCGC
GTGCGAATCTGGTGGCACCTTCGCGCCTGTCTCGCTGCTTTCGATAAGTCTCTAGCCATTTAAAATTTTT
GATGACCTGCTGCGACGCTTTTTTTCTGGCAAGATAGTCTTGTAAATGCGGGCCAAGATCTGCACACTGG
TATTTCGGTTTTTGGGGCCGCGGGCGGCGACGGGGCCCGTGCGTCCCAGCGCACATGTTCGGCGAGGCGG
GGCCTGCGAGCGCGGCCACCGAGAATCGGACGGGGGTAGTCTCAAGCTGGCCGGCCTGCTCTGGTGCCTG
GCCTCGCGCCGCCGTGTATCGCCCCGCCCTGGGCGGCAAGGCTGGCCCGGTCGGCACCAGTTGCGTGAGC
GGAAAGATGGCCGCTTCCCGGCCCTGCTGCAGGGAGCTCAAAATGGAGGACGCGGCGCTCGGGAGAGCGG
GCGGGTGAGTCACCCACACAAAGGAAAAGGGCCTTTCCGTCCTCAGCCGTCGCTTCATGTGACTCCACGG
AGTACCGGGCGCCGTCCAGGCACCTCGATTAGTTCTCGAGCTTTTGGAGTACGTCGTCTTTAGGTTGGGG
GGAGGGGTTTTATGCGATGGAGTTTCCCCACACTGAGTGGGTGGAGACTGAAGTTAGGCCAGCTTGGCAC
TTGATGTAATTCTCCTTGGAATTTGCCCTTTTTGAGTTTGGATCTTGGTTCATTCTCAAGCCTCAGACAG
TGGTTCAAAGTTTTTTTCTTCCATTTCAGGTGTCGTGAGGCTAGCACCGCCACCATGGCGTTTCTCCGAA
GCATGTGGGGCGTGCTGAGTGCCCTGGGAAGGTCTGGAGCAGAGCTGTGCACCGGCTGTGGAAGTCGACT
GCGCTCCCCCTTCAGTTTTGTGTATTTACCGAGGTGGTTTTCATCTGTCTTGGCAAGTTGTCCAAAGAAA
CCTGTAAGTTCTTACCTTCGATTTTCTAAAGAACAACTACCCATATTTAAAGCTCAGAACCCAGATGCAA
AAACTACAGAACTAATTAGAAGAATTGCCCAGCGTTGGAGGGAACTTCCTGATTCAAAGAAAAAAATATA
TCAAGATGCTTATAGGGCGGAGTGGCAGGTATATAAAGAAGAGATAAGCAGATTTAAAGAACAGCTAACT
CCAAGTCAGATTATGTCTTTGGAAAAAGAAATCATGGACAAACATTTAAAAAGGAAAGCTATGACAAAAA
AAAAAGAAAAGCTGAAGACTGTAAAGGAAAACTGGAAAAATCTGTCTGACTCTGAAAAGGAATTATATAT
TCAGCATGCTAAAGAGGACGAAACTCGTTATCATAATGAAATGAAGTCTTGGGAAGAACAAATGATTGAA
GTTGGACGAAAGGATCTTCTACGTCGCACAATAAAGAAACAACGAAAATATGGTGCTGAGGAGTGTTAGT
AATGAACTAGTCCGTAACTTGAAAGTATTTCGATTTCTTGGCTTTATATATCTTGTGGAAAGGACGACGT
TAACTGATAGCGTGCACTGCAACGCGTTAAGTCGACAATCAACCTCTGGATTACAAAATTTGTGAAAGAT
TGACTGGTATTCTTAACTATGTTGCTCCTTTTACGCTATGTGGATACGCTGCTTTAATGCCTTTGTATCA
TGCTATTGCTTCCCGTATGGCTTTCATTTTCTCCTCCTTGTATAAATCCTGGTTGCTGTCTCTTTATGAG
GAGTTGTGGCCCGTTGTCAGGCAACGTGGCGTGGTGTGCACTGTGTTTGCTGACGCAACCCCCACTGGTT
GGGGCATTGCCACCACCTGTCAGCTCCTTTCCGGGACTTTCGCTTTCCCCCTCCCTATTGCCACGGCGGA
ACTCATCGCCGCCTGCCTTGCCCGCTGCTGGACAGGGGCTCGGCTGTTGGGCACTGACAATTCCGTGGTG
TTGTCGGGGAAATCATCGTCCTTTCCTTGGCTGCTCGCCTGTGTTGCCACCTGGATTCTGCGCGGGACGT
CCTTCTGCTACGTCCCTTCGGCCCTCAATCCAGCGGACCTTCCTTCCCGCGGCCTGCTGCCGGCTCTGCG
GCCTCTTCCGCGTCTTCGCCTTCGCCCTCAGACGAGTCGGATCTCCCTTTGGGCCGCCTCCCCGCGTCGA
CTTTAAGACCAATGACTTACAAGGCAGCTGTAGATCTTAGCCACTTTTTAAAAGAAAAGGGGGGACTGGA
AGGGCTAATTCACTCCCAACGAAGACAAGATCTGCTTTTTGCTTGTACTGGGTCTCTCTGGTTAGACCAG
ATCTGAGCCTGGGAGCTCTCTGGCTAACTAGGGAACCCACTGCTTAAGCCTCAATAAAGCTTGCCTTGAG
TGCTTCAAGTAGTGTGTGCCCGTCTGTTGTGTGACTCTGGTAACTAGAGATCCCTCAGACCCTTTTAGTC
AGTGTGGAAAATCTCTAGCAGTACGTATAGTAGTTCATGTCATCTTATTATTCAGTATTTATAACTTGCA
AAGAAATGAATATCAGAGAGTGAGAGGAACTTGTTTATTGCAGCTTATAATGGTTACAAATAAAGCAATA
GCATCACAAATTTCACAAATAAAGCATTTTTTTCACTGCATTCTAGTTGTGGTTTGTCCAAACTCATCAA
TGTATCTTATCATGTCTGGCTCTAGCTATCCCGCCCCTAACTCCGCCCATCCCGCCCCTAACTCCGCCCA
GTTCCGCCCATTCTCCGCCCCATGGCTGACTAATTTTTTTTATTTATGCAGAGGCCGAGGCCGCCTCGGC
CTCTGAGCTATTCCAGAAGTAGTGAGGAGGCTTTTTTGGAGGCCTAGGGACGTACCCAATTCGCCCTATA
GTGAGTCGTATTACGCGCGCTCACTGGCCGTCGTTTTACAACGTCGTGACTGGGAAAACCCTGGCGTTAC
CCAACTTAATCGCCTTGCAGCACATCCCCCTTTCGCCAGCTGGCGTAATAGCGAAGAGGCCCGCACCGAT
CGCCCTTCCCAACAGTTGCGCAGCCTGAATGGCGAATGGG
[124 nt withheld, positions 6341-6464]
C
[91 nt withheld, positions 6466-6556]
A
[49 nt withheld, positions 6558-6606]
CCTTTGACGTTGGAGTCCACGTTCTTT
[37 nt withheld, positions 6634-6670]
ACCCTATCTCGGTCTATTCTTTTGATTTATAAGGGATTTTGCCGATTTCGGCCTATTGGTTAAAAAATGA
GCTGATTTAACAAAAATTTAACGCGAATTTTAACAAAATATTAACGCTTACAATTTAGGTGGCACTTTTC
GGGGAAATGTGCGCGGAACCCCTATTTGTTTATTTTTCTAAATACATTCAAATATGTATCCGCTCATGAG
ACAATAACCCTGATAAATGCTTCAATAATATTGAAAAAGGAAGAGTATGAGTATTCAACATTTCCGTGTC
GCCCTTATTCCCTTTTTTGCGGCATTTTGCCTTCCTGTTTTTGCTCACCCAGAAACGCTGGTGAAAGTAA
AAGATGCTGAAGATCAGTTGGGTGCACGAGTGGGTTACATCGAACTGGATCTCAACAGCGGTAAGATCCT
TGAGAGTTTTCGCCCCGAAGAACGTTTTCCAATGATGAGCACTTTTAAAGTTCTGCTATGTGGCGCGGTA
TTATCCCGTATTGACGCCGGGCAAGAGCAACTCGGTCGCCGCATACACTATTCTCAGAATGACTTGGTTG
AGTACTCACCAGTCACAGAAAAGCATCTTACGGATGGCATGACAGTAAGAGAATTATGCAGTGCTGCCAT
AACCATGAGTGATAACACTGCGGCCAACTTACTTCTGACAACGATCGGAGGACCGAAGGAGCTAACCGCT
TTTTTGCACAACATGGGGGATCATGTAACTCGCCTTGATCGTTGGGAACCGGAGCTGAATGAAGCCATAC
CAAACGACGAGCGTGACACCACGATGCCTGTAGCAATGGCAACAACGTTGCGCAAACTATTAACTGGCGA
ACTACTTACTCTAGCTTCCCGGCAACAATTAATAGACTGGATGGAGGCGGATAAAGTTGCAGGACCACTT
CTGCGCTCGGCCCTTCCGGCTGGCTGGTTTATTGCTGATAAATCTGGAGCCGGTGAGCGTGGGTCTCGCG
GTATCATTGCAGCACTGGGGCCAGATGGTAAGCCCTCCCGTATCGTAGTTATCTACACGACGGGGAGTCA
GGCAACTATGGATGAACGAAATAGACAGATCGCTGAGATAGGTGCCTCACTGATTAAGCATTGGTAACTG
TCAGACCAAGTTTACTCATATATACTTTAGATTGATTTAAAACTTCATTTTTAATTTAAAAGGATCTAGG
TGAAGATCCTTTTTGATAATCTCATGACCAAAATCCCTTAACGTGAGTTTTCGTTCCACTGAGCGTCAGA
CCCCGTAGAAAAGATCAAAGGATCTTCTTGAGATCCTTTTTTTCTGCGCGTAATCTGCTGCTTGCAAACA
AAAAAACCACCGCTACCAGCGGTGGTTTGTTTGCCGGATCAAGAGCTACCAACTCTTTTTCCGAAGGTAA
CTGGCTTCAGCAGAGCGCAGATACCAAATACTGTTCTTCTAGTGTAGCCGTAGTTAGGCCACCACTTCAA
GAACTCTGTAGCACCGCCTACATACCTCGCTCTGCTAATCCTGTTACCAGTGGCTGCTGCCAGTGGCGAT
AAGTCGTGTCTTACCGGGTTGGACTCAAGACGATAGTTACCGGATAAGGCGCAGCGGTCGGGCTGAACGG
GGGGTTCGTGCACACAGCCCAGCTTGGAGCGAACGACCTACACCGAACTGAGATACCTACAGCGTGAGCT
ATGAGAAAGCGCCACGCTTCCCGAAGGGAGAAAGGCGGACAGGTATCCGGTAAGCGGCAGGGTCGGAACA
GGAGAGCGCACGAGGGAGCTTCCAGGGGGAAACGCCTGGTATCTTTATAGTCCTGTCGGGTTTCGCCACC
TCTGACTTGAGCGTCGATTTTTGTGATGCTCGTCAGGGGGGCGGAGCCTATGGAAAAACGCCAGCAACGC
GGCCTTTTTACGGTTCCTGGCCTTTTGCTGGCCTTTTGCTCACATGTTCTTTCCTGCGTTATCCCCTGAT
TCTGTGGATAACCGTATTACCGCCTTTGAGTGAGCTGATACCGCTCGCCGCAGCCGAACGACCGAGCGCA
GCGAGTCAGTGAGCGAGGAAGCGGAAGAGCGCCCAATACGCAAACCGCCTCTCCCCGCGCGTTGGCCGAT
TCATTAATGCAGCTGGCACGACAGGTTTCCCGACTGGAAAGCGGGCAGTGAGCGCAACGCAATTAATGTG
AGTTAGCTCACTCATTAGGCACCCCAGGCTTTACACTTTATGCTTCCGGCTCGTATGTTGTGTGGAATTG
TGAGCGGATAACAATTTCACACAGGAAACAGCTATGACCATGATTACGCCAAGCGCGCAATTAACCCTCA
CTAAAGGGAACAAAAGCTGGAGCTGCAAGC
