>Addgene plasmid #141965 | TFORF2194 | depositor partial sequence | sequence record 278032 | Insert
ACCGCCACCATGGCGTTTCTCCGAAGCATGTGGGGCGTGCTGAGTGCCCTGGGAAGGTCTGGAGCAGAGC
TGTGCACCGGCTGTGGAAGTCGACTGCGCTCCCCCTTCAGTTTTGTGTATTTACCGAGGTGGTTTTCATC
TGTCTTGGCAAGTTGTCCAAAGAAACCTGTAAGTTCTTACCTTCGATTTTCTAAAGAACAACTACCCATA
TTTAAAGCTCAGAACCCAGATGCAAAAACTACAGAACTAATTAGAAGAATTGCCCAGCGTTGGAGGGAAC
TTCCTGATTCAAAGAAAAAAATATATCAAGATGCTTATAGGGCGGAGTGGCAGGTATATAAAGAAGAGAT
AAGCAGATTTAAAGAACAGCTAACTCCAAGTCAGATTATGTCTTTGGAAAAAGAAATCATGGACAAACAT
TTAAAAAGGAAAGCTATGACAAAAAAAAAAGAAAAGCTGAAGACTGTAAAGGAAAACTGGAAAAATCTGT
CTGACTCTGAAAAGGAATTATATATTCAGCATGCTAAAGAGGACGAAACTCGTTATCATAATGAAATGAA
GTCTTGGGAAGAACAAATGATTGAAGTTGGACGAAAGGATCTTCTACGTCGCACAATAAAGAAACAACGA
AAATATGGTGCTGAGGAGTGTTAGTAATGAACTAGTCCGTAACTTGAAAGTATTTCGATTTCTTGGCTTT
ATATATCTTGTGGAAAGGACGACGTTAACTGATAGCGTGCACTGCA
