>Addgene plasmid #141965 | TFORF2194 | depositor partial sequence | sequence record 278033 | Barcode
CGTTAACTGATAGCGTGCACTGCA
